Addgene plasmid #163288: Q5WFZ3
Purpose: Inducible expression of UniProt identifier Q5WFZ3
Depositing lab: Martin Engqvist. Depositing organization: Chalmers University of Technology. Publication: Experimental and computational investigation of enzyme functional annotations uncovers misannotation in the EC 1.1.3.15 enzyme class. Rembeza E, Engqvist MKM. PLoS Comput Biol. 2021 Sep 23;17(9):e1009446. doi: 10.1371/journal.pcbi.1009446. eCollection 2021 Sep. PubMed 34555022.
Backbone
  Vector backbone: pET21a(+)
  Vector type: Bacterial Expression
Growth in bacteria
  Bacterial resistance: Ampicillin, 100 μg/mL
  Growth temperature: 37°C
  Growth strain: DH5alpha
  Copy number: High Copy
Gene/Insert
  Gene/Insert name: Q5WFZ3 (alt name: flavoprotein oxidoreductase)
  Species: Bacillus clausii
  Promoter: T7
  Tag / fusion protein: T7 (N terminal on backbone); 10xHis (C terminal on backbone)
  Cloning method: Unknown
  Sequencing primers: 5′ T7; 3′ T7-term
Terms and licenses: Academic/Nonprofit Terms; Industry Terms: Not Available to Industry
Depositor comments: Insert name is a UniProt identifier
How to cite: Q5WFZ3 was a gift from Martin Engqvist (Addgene plasmid # 163288 ; http://n2t.net/addgene:163288 ; RRID:Addgene_163288)
