[The description below was written by a language model from this plasmid's Addgene catalogue record and pLannotate feature annotations shown in this document.]
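Description:
Q5WFZ3 is a bacterial expression plasmid built on the pET21a(+) backbone for inducible production of the Bacillus clausii protein with UniProt identifier Q5WFZ3, catalogued as a flavoprotein oxidoreductase. The coding sequence sits downstream of a T7 promoter with an adjacent lac operator and the phage T7 gene 10 ribosome binding site, and is followed by a T7 terminator. The plasmid also carries lacI under its own promoter, so transcription is repressed until IPTG is added in a host that supplies T7 RNA polymerase. The catalogue lists an N-terminal T7 tag and a C-terminal 10xHis tag from the backbone. The annotation detects a polyhistidine stretch just after the insert (called as a 9xHis match) but does not call the T7 tag. Propagation relies on a ColE1/pBR322-type origin accompanied by the bom region and rop gene, and selection is through the β-lactamase gene conferring ampicillin resistance. An f1 origin is also present, and the short tetracycline-resistance fragments are non-functional backbone remnants.

Two sequence records accompany the entry and they do not agree on the insert. The 6,692 nt full sequence shows only a short internal homology to Bacillus subtilis glycolate oxidase subunit GlcD, which fits an FAD-linked oxidoreductase. The 6,905 nt analyzer record has the same backbone but an insert resembling Arthrobacter choline oxidase, so it may represent a different construct from the same series. The record does not explain this discrepancy. The plasmid belongs to a collection used to express and test enzymes annotated within the EC 1.1.3.15 class, in order to identify functional misannotation.
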