Features (pLannotate 1.2.2; 19 found; start..end, strand, type, name):
      1..19      +  promoter       T7 promoter: promoter for bacteriophage T7 RNA polymerase
     20..44      +  protein_bind   lac operator: The lac repressor binds to the lac operator to inhibit transcription in E. coli. This inhibition can be relieved by adding lactose or isopropyl-β-D-thiogalactopyranoside (IPTG). lac repressor encoded by lacI
     59..81      +  RBS            RBS: efficient ribosome binding site from bacteriophage T7 gene 10 (Olins and Rangwala, 1989)
    437..694     +  CDS            glcD (fragment): GLCD_BACSU - Also known as ysfC. Protein inferred from homology: Swiss-Prot protein existence level 3. Component of a complex that catalyzes the oxidation of glycolate to glyoxylate. Is also able to oxidize D-lactate ((R)- lactate). Does not link directly to O(2), and 2,6-dichloroindophenol (DCIP) and phenazine methosulfate (PMS) can act as artificial electron acceptors in vitro, but the physiological molecule that functions as primary electron acceptor during glycolate oxidation is unknown. From Bacillus subtilis (strain 168).
   1418..1441    +  CDS            9xHis (fragment): 9xHis affinity tag
   1451..1500    +  CDS            SET1 (fragment): solubility-enhancement tag derived from T7 phage gene 10B
   1508..1555    +  terminator     T7 terminator: transcription terminator for bacteriophage T7 RNA polymerase
   1592..2020    +  rep_origin     f1 ori (sequence partly withheld): f1 bacteriophage origin of replication; arrow indicates direction of (+) strand synthesis
   2073..2177    +  promoter       AmpR promoter: bla
   2178..3038    +  CDS            AmpR: β-lactamase; bla; confers resistance to ampicillin, carbenicillin, and related antibiotics
   3209..3797    +  rep_origin     ori: high-copy-number ColE1/pMB1/pBR322/pUC origin of replication
   3983..4122    -  misc_feature   bom: basis of mobility region from pBR322
   4224..4415    -  CDS            rop: Rop protein, which maintains plasmids at low copy number; rop
   4432..4812    +  CDS            YPB1_ECOLX: Protein predicted: Swiss-Prot protein existence level 4. From Escherichia coli.
   4884..5175    -  CDS            TcR (fragment): tetracycline efflux protein; tet; confers resistance to tetracycline
   5190..5211    -  protein_bind   CAP binding site: CAP binding activates transcription in the presence of cAMP. E. coli catabolite activator protein
   5224..6306    -  CDS            lacI: lac repressor; lacI; The lac repressor binds to the lac operator to inhibit transcription in E. coli. This inhibition can be relieved by adding lactose or isopropyl-β-D-thiogalactopyranoside (IPTG).
   6307..6384    -  promoter       lacI promoter: lacI
   6392..6671    -  CDS            TcR (fragment): tetracycline efflux protein; tet; confers resistance to tetracycline
>Addgene plasmid #163288 | Q5WFZ3 | addgene full sequence | sequence record 354462 | Addgene NGS Result
TAATACGACTCACTATAGGGGAATTGTGAGCGGATAACAATTCCCCTCTAGAAATAATTTTGTTTAACTT
TAAGAAGGAGATATACATATGTCAGATCTGAAAAGCGCGTTCCCGGAATTGGCGATGGAGCCAGGCAGCC
CGGATAGCTGGCTCGGTAATGGCGGTCATGTGCACGTATACCCCACCAGCGAGAAAGAGGTCGTCGGCCT
GTTAAAGTTTGCTTATGATCACGGGAAGAGTGTGAGTGTGCAAGGAAACGGGAGTAAACGTGGCTTCGGC
GGATTAAAGGAATCCTACGACGTGCTGCTGTCACTGAGTAAATATACGGGAGTGATTGAGCACAGTCCAG
GTGATATGGTCGTAACAGTTAAAGCTGGGACGGCGTTCCACGAGTTGCAAGCGTATCTGGCAAAGCATCA
ACAACAGGTCAGTCTCGACCCGGCTATGCCGCATCTTAGCACCGTGGGCGGTGTAATCGCTTCCAATGAC
AGCGGGCCGAAGCGCATGGGATATGGTTCGGCTCGCGATATTGTTCTTGGTCTGAAAGTGGTATATCCGG
ATGGGACGGTGATCCGCACGGGCGGGAAGGTTGTGAAGAATGTGGCGGGCTATGACATGAACAAGCTGTT
CATTGGTTCTATGGGTACGATTGGCGTTATTACGGAAATCACCCTGAAGCTGATGCCGCTGCCGAAATGT
GAGAGCCTTGTTTTCATTCCATTTCAAGACAACCGTTTAGACGAACTTCGTAGCTTTGTAGTGACCCAAT
TTGACTCAACCTTAGAACCCACCGCGTTTGAGTTCATCTCTCCAAGCCTTGCCGAGCAATTGACCGGTCG
CAAGCAGTGGGCGCTGGCTATTGGTCTGGAAGATGTTGAATCTTCTGTTATCTACCAAGAAAACATCGTA
AAGCAAGCAGTTCCGAAAGAGGCGGCCGATGTGCACATCTTCCGCTCGGAAGAGGCGCGCGCGTTTTGGA
ATGGCCTTATGAATATCTCCCCGAACGGCATGGGCGAACCGAGTGAACAAGCTGCCATTAAAGTCGGCCT
CAAAATTGGTGTCAAGAATATTGATGTCCTGCAAATGCTTGCCGAGTGCGTAGCCCTTCAGCAGCGTCAC
AACTTGGTGGTTTATGGTCATGGTGGGTTCGGCCACGGCCTCTGCCATGTTGTTCTTCAAGGAACAAGTG
AAGACGTAGAAGCGGCGATTCAGGCCCTGCGTGGCACGGCGAAGAAACTTAACGGGTATGTTATCGTAAA
ACATATCCCATTCTTCCTGCGCCAGAGCATTAATGTTTGGGGCGATAAGCCGGATTATTTCTTCCTGTTC
GAGGGCATTAAAGCGAGCATCGATCCACGCCGTGTTCTGAATGAAACCCGCTTTATCGGTGGCATTGCGG
CCGCACTCGAGCATCATCACCATCACCACCACCACCACCACTGAGATCCGGCTGCTAACAAAGCCCGAAA
GGAAGCTGAGTTGGCTGCTGCCACCGCTGAGCAATAACTAGCATAACCCCTTGGGGCCTCTAAACGGGTC
TTGAGGGGTTTTTTGCTGAAAGGAGGAACTATATCCGGATTGGCGAATGGG
[124 nt withheld, positions 1592-1715]
C
[91 nt withheld, positions 1717-1807]
A
[49 nt withheld, positions 1809-1857]
CCTTTGACGTTGGAGTCCACGTTCTTT
[37 nt withheld, positions 1885-1921]
ACCCTATCTCGGTCTATTCTTTTGATTTATAAGGGATTTTGCCGATTTCGGCCTATTGGTTAAAAAATGA
GCTGATTTAACAAAAATTTAACGCGAATTTTAACAAAATATTAACGCTTACAATTTAGGTGGCACTTTTC
GGGGAAATGTGCGCGGAACCCCTATTTGTTTATTTTTCTAAATACATTCAAATATGTATCCGCTCATGAG
ACAATAACCCTGATAAATGCTTCAATAATATTGAAAAAGGAAGAGTATGAGTATTCAACATTTCCGTGTC
GCCCTTATTCCCTTTTTTGCGGCATTTTGCCTTCCTGTTTTTGCTCACCCAGAAACGCTGGTGAAAGTAA
AAGATGCTGAAGATCAGTTGGGTGCACGAGTGGGTTACATCGAACTGGATCTCAACAGCGGTAAGATCCT
TGAGAGTTTTCGCCCCGAAGAACGTTTTCCAATGATGAGCACTTTTAAAGTTCTGCTATGTGGCGCGGTA
TTATCCCGTATTGACGCCGGGCAAGAGCAACTCGGTCGCCGCATACACTATTCTCAGAATGACTTGGTTG
AGTACTCACCAGTCACAGAAAAGCATCTTACGGATGGCATGACAGTAAGAGAATTATGCAGTGCTGCCAT
AACCATGAGTGATAACACTGCGGCCAACTTACTTCTGACAACGATCGGAGGACCGAAGGAGCTAACCGCT
TTTTTGCACAACATGGGGGATCATGTAACTCGCCTTGATCGTTGGGAACCGGAGCTGAATGAAGCCATAC
CAAACGACGAGCGTGACACCACGATGCCTGCAGCAATGGCAACAACGTTGCGCAAACTATTAACTGGCGA
ACTACTTACTCTAGCTTCCCGGCAACAATTAATAGACTGGATGGAGGCGGATAAAGTTGCAGGACCACTT
CTGCGCTCGGCCCTTCCGGCTGGCTGGTTTATTGCTGATAAATCTGGAGCCGGTGAGCGTGGGTCTCGCG
GTATCATTGCAGCACTGGGGCCAGATGGTAAGCCCTCCCGTATCGTAGTTATCTACACGACGGGGAGTCA
GGCAACTATGGATGAACGAAATAGACAGATCGCTGAGATAGGTGCCTCACTGATTAAGCATTGGTAACTG
TCAGACCAAGTTTACTCATATATACTTTAGATTGATTTAAAACTTCATTTTTAATTTAAAAGGATCTAGG
TGAAGATCCTTTTTGATAATCTCATGACCAAAATCCCTTAACGTGAGTTTTCGTTCCACTGAGCGTCAGA
CCCCGTAGAAAAGATCAAAGGATCTTCTTGAGATCCTTTTTTTCTGCGCGTAATCTGCTGCTTGCAAACA
AAAAAACCACCGCTACCAGCGGTGGTTTGTTTGCCGGATCAAGAGCTACCAACTCTTTTTCCGAAGGTAA
CTGGCTTCAGCAGAGCGCAGATACCAAATACTGTCCTTCTAGTGTAGCCGTAGTTAGGCCACCACTTCAA
GAACTCTGTAGCACCGCCTACATACCTCGCTCTGCTAATCCTGTTACCAGTGGCTGCTGCCAGTGGCGAT
AAGTCGTGTCTTACCGGGTTGGACTCAAGACGATAGTTACCGGATAAGGCGCAGCGGTCGGGCTGAACGG
GGGGTTCGTGCACACAGCCCAGCTTGGAGCGAACGACCTACACCGAACTGAGATACCTACAGCGTGAGCT
ATGAGAAAGCGCCACGCTTCCCGAAGGGAGAAAGGCGGACAGGTATCCGGTAAGCGGCAGGGTCGGAACA
GGAGAGCGCACGAGGGAGCTTCCAGGGGGAAACGCCTGGTATCTTTATAGTCCTGTCGGGTTTCGCCACC
TCTGACTTGAGCGTCGATTTTTGTGATGCTCGTCAGGGGGGCGGAGCCTATGGAAAAACGCCAGCAACGC
GGCCTTTTTACGGTTCCTGGCCTTTTGCTGGCCTTTTGCTCACATGTTCTTTCCTGCGTTATCCCCTGAT
TCTGTGGATAACCGTATTACCGCCTTTGAGTGAGCTGATACCGCTCGCCGCAGCCGAACGACCGAGCGCA
GCGAGTCAGTGAGCGAGGAAGCGGAAGAGCGCCTGATGCGGTATTTTCTCCTTACGCATCTGTGCGGTAT
TTCACACCGCAATGGTGCACTCTCAGTACAATCTGCTCTGATGCCGCATAGTTAAGCCAGTATACACTCC
GCTATCGCTACGTGACTGGGTCATGGCTGCGCCCCGACACCCGCCAACACCCGCTGACGCGCCCTGACGG
GCTTGTCTGCTCCCGGCATCCGCTTACAGACAAGCTGTGACCGTCTCCGGGAGCTGCATGTGTCAGAGGT
TTTCACCGTCATCACCGAAACGCGCGAGGCAGCTGCGGTAAAGCTCATCAGCGTGGTCGTGAAGCGATTC
ACAGATGTCTGCCTGTTCATCCGCGTCCAGCTCGTTGAGTTTCTCCAGAAGCGTTAATGTCTGGCTTCTG
ATAAAGCGGGCCATGTTAAGGGCGGTTTTTTCCTGTTTGGTCACTGATGCCTCCGTGTAAGGGGGATTTC
TGTTCATGGGGGTAATGATACCGATGAAACGAGAGAGGATGCTCACGATACGGGTTACTGATGATGAACA
TGCCCGGTTACTGGAACGTTGTGAGGGTAAACAACTGGCGGTATGGATGCGGCGGGACCAGAGAAAAATC
ACTCAGGGTCAATGCCAGCGCTTCGTTAATACAGATGTAGGTGTTCCACAGGGTAGCCAGCAGCATCCTG
CGATGCAGATCCGGAACATAATGGTGCAGGGCGCTGACTTCCGCGTTTCCAGACTTTACGAAACACGGAA
ACCGAAGACCATTCATGTTGTTGCTCAGGTCGCAGACGTTTTGCAGCAGCAGTCGCTTCACGTTCGCTCG
CGTATCGGTGATTCATTCTGCTAACCAGTAAGGCAACCCCGCCAGCCTAGCCGGGTCCTCAACGACAGGA
GCACGATCATGCGCACCCGTGGGGCCGCCATGCCGGCGATAATGGCCTGCTTCTCGCCGAAACGTTTGGT
GGCGGGACCAGTGACGAAGGCTTGAGCGAGGGCGTGCAAGATTCCGAATACCGCAAGCGACAGGCCGATC
ATCGTCGCGCTCCAGCGAAAGCGGTCCTCGCCGAAAATGACCCAGAGCGCTGCCGGCACCTGTCCTACGA
GTTGCATGATAAAGAAGACAGTCATAAGTGCGGCGACGATAGTCATGCCCCGCGCCCACCGGAAGGAGCT
GACTGGGTTGAAGGCTCTCAAGGGCATCGGTCGAGATCCCGGTGCCTAATGAGTGAGCTAACTTACATTA
ATTGCGTTGCGCTCACTGCCCGCTTTCCAGTCGGGAAACCTGTCGTGCCAGCTGCATTAATGAATCGGCC
AACGCGCGGGGAGAGGCGGTTTGCGTATTGGGCGCCAGGGTGGTTTTTCTTTTCACCAGTGAGACGGGCA
ACAGCTGATTGCCCTTCACCGCCTGGCCCTGAGAGAGTTGCAGCAAGCGGTCCACGCTGGTTTGCCCCAG
CAGGCGAAAATCCTGTTTGATGGTGGTTAACGGCGGGATATAACATGAGCTGTCTTCGGTATCGTCGTAT
CCCACTACCGAGATATCCGCACCAACGCGCAGCCCGGACTCGGTAATGGCGCGCATTGCGCCCAGCGCCA
TCTGATCGTTGGCAACCAGCATCGCAGTGGGAACGATGCCCTCATTCAGCATTTGCATGGTTTGTTGAAA
ACCGGACATGGCACTCCAGTCGCCTTCCCGTTCCGCTATCGGCTGAATTTGATTGCGAGTGAGATATTTA
TGCCAGCCAGCCAGACGCAGACGCGCCGAGACAGAACTTAATGGGCCCGCTAACAGCGCGATTTGCTGGT
GACCCAATGCGACCAGATGCTCCACGCCCAGTCGCGTACCGTCTTCATGGGAGAAAATAATACTGTTGAT
GGGTGTCTGGTCAGAGACATCAAGAAATAACGCCGGAACATTAGTGCAGGCAGCTTCCACAGCAATGGCA
TCCTGGTCATCCAGCGGATAGTTAATGATCAGCCCACTGACGCGTTGCGCGAGAAGATTGTGCACCGCCG
CTTTACAGGCTTCGACGCCGCTTCGTTCTACCATCGACACCACCACGCTGGCACCCAGTTGATCGGCGCG
AGATTTAATCGCCGCGACAATTTGCGACGGCGCGTGCAGGGCCAGACTGGAGGTGGCAACGCCAATCAGC
AACGACTGTTTGCCCGCCAGTTGTTGTGCCACGCGGTTGGGAATGTAATTCAGCTCCGCCATCGCCGCTT
CCACTTTTTCCCGCGTTTTCGCAGAAACGTGGCTGGCCTGGTTCACCACGCGGGAAACGGTCTGATAAGA
GACACCGGCATACTCTGCGACATCGTATAACGTTACTGGTTTCACATTCACCACCCTGAATTGACTCTCT
TCCGGGCGCTATCATGCCATACCGCGAAAGGTTTTGCGCCATTCGATGGTGTCCGGGATCTCGACGCTCT
CCCTTATGCGACTCCTGCATTAGGAAGCAGCCCAGTAGTAGGTTGAGGCCGTTGAGCACCGCCGCCGCAA
GGAATGGTGCATGCAAGGAGATGGCGCCCAACAGTCCCCCGGCCACGGGGCCTGCCACCATACCCACGCC
GAAACAAGCGCTCATGAGCCCGAAGTGGCGAGCCCGATCTTCCCCATCGGTGATGTCGGCGATATAGGCG
CCAGCAACCGCACCTGTGGCGCCGGTGATGCCGGCCACGATGCGTCCGGCGTAGAGGATCGAGATCTCGA
TCCCGCGAAAT
