Features (pLannotate 1.2.2; 19 found; start..end, strand, type, name):
   1009..1086    -  promoter       lacI promoter: lacI
   1094..1373    -  CDS            TcR (fragment): tetracycline efflux protein; tet; confers resistance to tetracycline
   1395..1413    +  promoter       T7 promoter: promoter for bacteriophage T7 RNA polymerase
   1414..1438    +  protein_bind   lac operator: The lac repressor binds to the lac operator to inhibit transcription in E. coli. This inhibition can be relieved by adding lactose or isopropyl-β-D-thiogalactopyranoside (IPTG). lac repressor encoded by lacI
   1453..1475    +  RBS            RBS: efficient ribosome binding site from bacteriophage T7 gene 10 (Olins and Rangwala, 1989)
   1501..3009    +  CDS            codA (fragment): CHOX_ARTGO - Experimental evidence at protein level: Swiss-Prot protein existence level 1. Catalyzes the two-step oxidative conversion of choline to glycine-betaine with betaine aldehyde as an intermediate. Glycine- betaine accumulates to high levels in the cytoplasm of cells to prevent dehydration and plasmolysis in adverse hyperosmotic environments. Accepts either choline or the reaction intermediate betaine-aldehyde as substrate. From Arthrobacter globiformis.
   3019..3045    +  CDS            9xHis: 9xHis affinity tag
   3058..3107    +  CDS            SET1 (fragment): solubility-enhancement tag derived from T7 phage gene 10B
   3115..3162    +  terminator     T7 terminator: transcription terminator for bacteriophage T7 RNA polymerase
   3199..3627    +  rep_origin     f1 ori (sequence partly withheld): f1 bacteriophage origin of replication; arrow indicates direction of (+) strand synthesis
   3680..3784    +  promoter       AmpR promoter: bla
   3785..4645    +  CDS            AmpR: β-lactamase; bla; confers resistance to ampicillin, carbenicillin, and related antibiotics
   4816..5404    +  rep_origin     ori: high-copy-number ColE1/pMB1/pBR322/pUC origin of replication
   5590..5729    -  misc_feature   bom: basis of mobility region from pBR322
   5831..6022    -  CDS            rop: Rop protein, which maintains plasmids at low copy number; rop
   6039..6419    +  CDS            YPB1_ECOLX: Protein predicted: Swiss-Prot protein existence level 4. From Escherichia coli.
   6491..6782    -  CDS            TcR (fragment): tetracycline efflux protein; tet; confers resistance to tetracycline
   6797..6818    -  protein_bind   CAP binding site: CAP binding activates transcription in the presence of cAMP. E. coli catabolite activator protein
   6831..1008    -  CDS            lacI (across the origin): lac repressor; lacI; The lac repressor binds to the lac operator to inhibit transcription in E. coli. This inhibition can be relieved by adding lactose or isopropyl-β-D-thiogalactopyranoside (IPTG).
>Addgene plasmid #163288 | Q5WFZ3 Sequencing Result | analyzer sequence | sequence record 348037
GGTTTGCGTATTGGGCACCAGGGTGGTTTTTCTTTTCACCAGTGAGACGGGCAACAGCTGATTGCCCTTC
ACCGCCTGGCCCTGAGAGAGTTGCAGCAAGCGGTCCACGCTGGTTTGCCCCAGCAGGCGAAAATCCTGTT
TGATGGTGGTTAACGGCGGGATATAACATGAGCTGTCTTCGGTATCATCGTATCCCACTACCGAGATATC
CGCACCAACGCGCAGCCCGGACTCGGTAATGGCGCGCATTGCGCCCAGCGCCATCTGATCGTTGGCAACC
AGCATCGCAGTGGGAACGATGCCCTCATTCAGCATTTGCATGGTTTGTTGAAAACCGGACATGGCACTCC
AGTCGCCTTCCCGTTCCGCTATCGGCTGAATTTGATTGCGAGTGAGATATTTATGCCAGCCAGCCAGACG
CAGACGCGCCGAGACAGAACTTAATGGGCCCGCTAACAGCGCGATTTGCTGGTGACCCAATGCGACCAGA
TGCTCCACGCCCAGTCGCGTACCGTCTTCATGGGAGAAAATAATACTGTTGATGGGTGTCTGGTCAGAGA
CATCAAGAAATAACGCCGGAACATTAGTGCAGGCAGCTTCCACAGCAATGGCATCCTGGTCATCCAGCGG
ATAGTTAATGATCAGCCCACTGACGCGTTGCGCGAGAAGATTGTGCACCGCCGCTTTACAGGCTTCGACG
CCGCTTCGTTCTACCATCGACACCACCACGCTGGCACCCAGTTGATCGGCGCGAGATTTAATCGCCGCGA
CAATTTGCGACGGCGCGTGCAGGGCCAGACTGGAGGTGGCAACGCCAATCAGCAACGACTGTTTGCCCGC
CAGTTGTTGTGCCACGCGGTTGGGAATGTAATTCAGCTCCGCCATCGCCGCTTCCACTTTTTCCCGCGTT
TTCGCAGAAACGTGGCTGGCCTGGTTCACCACGCGGGAAACGGTCTGATAAGAGACACCGGCATACTCTG
CGACATCGTATAACGTTACTGGTTTCACATTCACCACCCTGAATTGACTCTCTTCCGGGCGCTATCATGC
CATACCGCGAAAGGTTTTGCGCCATTCGATGGTGTCCGGGATCTCGACGCTCTCCCTTATGCGACTCCTG
CATTAGGAAGCAGCCCAGTAGTAGGTTGAGGCCGTTGAGCACCGCCGCCGCAAGGAATGGTGCATGCAAG
GAGATGGCGCCCAACAGTCCCCCGGCCACGGGGCCTGCCACCATACCCACGCCGAAACAAGCGCTCATGA
GCCCGAAGTGGCGAGCCCGATCTTCCCCATCGGTGATGTCGGCGATATAGGCGCCAGCAACCGCACCTGT
GGCGCCGGTGATGCCGGCCACGATGCGTCCGGCGTAGAGGATCGAGATCTCGATCCCGCGAAATTAATAC
GACTCACTATAGGGGAATTGTGAGCGGATAACAATTCCCCTCTAGAAATAATTTTGTTTAACTTTAAGAA
GGAGATATACATATGGCTGAAACTGGCACATTTGACTATGTTATTGTTGGTGGTGGTTCCGCTGGGTGCG
TTCTTGCTGCTAGACTTAGTGAAGACCCTGATGTCACAGTATGTCTCATCGAGGCCGGACCTTCAGACGT
GGGTGACGGCAAAATTCTTGTTTTGTCCGATTGGATGCACTTACTCGACTCTGGCTATGACTGGGATTAC
CCAGTTGAGCCTCAGGAAAGAGGTAATTCCTTTATGCGACATGCAAGGGGAAAGGTCTTGGGTGGTTGCA
GTTCTCACAATTCATGCATTGCTTTTCATCCACCGGCTGAAGCACTGGATGAATGGGCAGCCATGGGCGC
TACTGGTTGGGGCGCTGCTGAGGTCCTGCCCTTAGTTAAACGTCTTACAGAGACAGTTACTCTTAGAGAC
GTTCCGCCAGAAGATCCATGTGGCGCTGCAGTTCTGGAAGCTGCAGCTATGGCCGGTATGCCTACAGTGG
CATTCAACAGAGGTGAAACTGTACGAAACGGTGCCGGTTGGTTCCAGATCAATGCAACTGAGGATGGCAC
CCGAAACTCGTCATCACATGCTTTTCTACACCCAATTCTAGGTACGAGAAAGAACCTTGAAGTTCGAACA
GATACCTGGGTTGCTGAAGTGCTTTTCGATGACGCTCTTAGAGCCACGGGCGTCCGATACCAAAGACCGG
ACCTAACCGGCTACGATACCGTAGCCGCCAGGCGAGAGGTCATACTTACCGCCGGTGCTATAGACACCCC
AAAGTTATTAATGCTTTCCGGAATCGGACCAACTGCCCACCTTCGAGAAATAGGAGTAGATGTGCGAGTG
GACAGTCCAGGCGTAGGTGCTAATTTAGACGATCATGTTGAGGGCCTCGTTTTCTGGGAAGCCGCAAGAC
CAATGGTAACTGAGTCTACACAATGGTGGGAGATTGGACTATTCACGACTATTGACGAGGGTGTCACTCA
ACCAGACTTGATGATGCACTATGGCTCGGTCCCATTTGATATGAATACTCTGAGAAGGGGATATCCAACC
ACAGACAACGGATTTTGCTTGACTCCAAATGTAACTCAAGGTCACTCCCGTGGTACAGTACGTCTTAGAA
CCAGAGACTTCCGTGATCGTCCAAGAGTTGATCCTCGTTACTTCACAGACCCTGACGGTTACGATGATCG
TATCATGTTGGCCGGTGTGAAGCTTGCTAGGAGAATCGCTGAACAGAGCCCCTTGACTCCGTGGGTGGCT
AGAGAATTGGCTCCTGGTCCTGACGCAACTACAGACGATGAGTTGTTGGATTACATTCACCAATGCCACA
ATACAGTCTACCATCCCGCTGCCACAGCTAGAATGGGTGCTGTTTCTGATCCGATGGCAGTCTTGGATCC
CCAGTTGCGTGTTAAAGGAGTTACAGGATTGAGAGTTGTTGACGCATCTGCTATGCCAAAACTTCCGGCA
GTGAACCCGAATATTACTGTGATGACAATGGCTGAGAAATGTGCTGATTTAATAAGAACTGGAGCTGCTG
CCTTGGAACACCACCATCACCACCACCACCACCACCACTGAGATCCGGCTGCTAACAAAGCCCGAAAGGA
AGCTGAGTTGGCTGCTGCCACCGCTGAGCAATAACTAGCATAACCCCTTGGGGCCTCTAAACGGGTCTTG
AGGGGTTTTTTGCTGAAAGGAGGAACTATATCCGGATTGGCGAATGGG
[124 nt withheld, positions 3199-3322]
C
[91 nt withheld, positions 3324-3414]
A
[49 nt withheld, positions 3416-3464]
CCTTTGACGTTGGAGTCCACGTTCTTT
[37 nt withheld, positions 3492-3528]
ACCCTATCTCGGTCTATTCTTTTGATTTATAAGGGATTTTGCCGATTTCGGCCTATTGGTTAAAAAATGA
GCTGATTTAACAAAAATTTAACGCGAATTTTAACAAAATATTAACGCTTACAATTTAGGTGGCACTTTTC
GGGGAAATGTGCGCGGAACCCCTATTTGTTTATTTTTCTAAATACATTCAAATATGTATCCGCTCATGAG
ACAATAACCCTGATAAATGCTTCAATAATATTGAAAAAGGAAGAGTATGAGTATTCAACATTTCCGTGTC
GCCCTTATTCCCTTTTTTGCGGCATTTTGCCTTCCTGTTTTTGCTCACCCAGAAACGCTGGTGAAAGTAA
AAGATGCTGAAGATCAGTTGGGTGCACGAGTGGGTTACATCGAACTGGATCTCAACAGCGGTAAGATCCT
TGAGAGTTTTCGCCCCGAAGAACGTTTTCCAATGATGAGCACTTTTAAAGTTCTGCTATGTGGCGCGGTA
TTATCCCGTATTGACGCCGGGCAAGAGCAACTCGGTCGCCGCATACACTATTCTCAGAATGACTTGGTTG
AGTACTCACCAGTCACAGAAAAGCATCTTACGGATGGCATGACAGTAAGAGAATTATGCAGTGCTGCCAT
AACCATGAGTGATAACACTGCGGCCAACTTACTTCTGACAACGATCGGAGGACCGAAGGAGCTAACCGCT
TTTTTGCACAACATGGGGGATCATGTAACTCGCCTTGATCGTTGGGAACCGGAGCTGAATGAAGCCATAC
CAAACGACGAGCGTGACACCACGATGCCTGCAGCAATGGCAACAACGTTGCGCAAACTATTAACTGGCGA
ACTACTTACTCTAGCTTCCCGGCAACAATTAATAGACTGGATGGAGGCGGATAAAGTTGCAGGACCACTT
CTGCGCTCGGCCCTTCCGGCTGGCTGGTTTATTGCTGATAAATCTGGAGCCGGTGAGCGTGGGTCTCGCG
GTATCATTGCAGCACTGGGGCCAGATGGTAAGCCCTCCCGTATCGTAGTTATCTACACGACGGGGAGTCA
GGCAACTATGGATGAACGAAATAGACAGATCGCTGAGATAGGTGCCTCACTGATTAAGCATTGGTAACTG
TCAGACCAAGTTTACTCATATATACTTTAGATTGATTTAAAACTTCATTTTTAATTTAAAAGGATCTAGG
TGAAGATCCTTTTTGATAATCTCATGACCAAAATCCCTTAACGTGAGTTTTCGTTCCACTGAGCGTCAGA
CCCCGTAGAAAAGATCAAAGGATCTTCTTGAGATCCTTTTTTTCTGCGCGTAATCTGCTGCTTGCAAACA
AAAAAACCACCGCTACCAGCGGTGGTTTGTTTGCCGGATCAAGAGCTACCAACTCTTTTTCCGAAGGTAA
CTGGCTTCAGCAGAGCGCAGATACCAAATACTGTCCTTCTAGTGTAGCCGTAGTTAGGCCACCACTTCAA
GAACTCTGTAGCACCGCCTACATACCTCGCTCTGCTAATCCTGTTACCAGTGGCTGCTGCCAGTGGCGAT
AAGTCGTGTCTTACCGGGTTGGACTCAAGACGATAGTTACCGGATAAGGCGCAGCGGTCGGGCTGAACGG
GGGGTTCGTGCACACAGCCCAGCTTGGAGCGAACGACCTACACCGAACTGAGATACCTACAGCGTGAGCT
ATGAGAAAGCGCCACGCTTCCCGAAGGGAGAAAGGCGGACAGGTATCCGGTAAGCGGCAGGGTCGGAACA
GGAGAGCGCACGAGGGAGCTTCCAGGGGGAAACGCCTGGTATCTTTATAGTCCTGTCGGGTTTCGCCACC
TCTGACTTGAGCGTCGATTTTTGTGATGCTCGTCAGGGGGGCGGAGCCTATGGAAAAACGCCAGCAACGC
GGCCTTTTTACGGTTCCTGGCCTTTTGCTGGCCTTTTGCTCACATGTTCTTTCCTGCGTTATCCCCTGAT
TCTGTGGATAACCGTATTACCGCCTTTGAGTGAGCTGATACCGCTCGCCGCAGCCGAACGACCGAGCGCA
GCGAGTCAGTGAGCGAGGAAGCGGAAGAGCGCCTGATGCGGTATTTTCTCCTTACGCATCTGTGCGGTAT
TTCACACCGCAATGGTGCACTCTCAGTACAATCTGCTCTGATGCCGCATAGTTAAGCCAGTATACACTCC
GCTATCGCTACGTGACTGGGTCATGGCTGCGCCCCGACACCCGCCAACACCCGCTGACGCGCCCTGACGG
GCTTGTCTGCTCCCGGCATCCGCTTACAGACAAGCTGTGACCGTCTCCGGGAGCTGCATGTGTCAGAGGT
TTTCACCGTCATCACCGAAACGCGCGAGGCAGCTGCGGTAAAGCTCATCAGCGTGGTCGTGAAGCGATTC
ACAGATGTCTGCCTGTTCATCCGCGTCCAGCTCGTTGAGTTTCTCCAGAAGCGTTAATGTCTGGCTTCTG
ATAAAGCGGGCCATGTTAAGGGCGGTTTTTTCCTGTTTGGTCACTGATGCCTCCGTGTAAGGGGGATTTC
TGTTCATGGGGGTAATGATACCGATGAAACGAGAGAGGATGCTCACGATACGGGTTACTGATGATGAACA
TGCCCGGTTACTGGAACGTTGTGAGGGTAAACAACTGGCGGTATGGATGCGGCGGGACCAGAGAAAAATC
ACTCAGGGTCAATGCCAGCGCTTCGTTAATACAGATGTAGGTGTTCCACAGGGTAGCCAGCAGCATCCTG
CGATGCAGATCCGGAACATAATGGTGCAGGGCGCTGACTTCCGCGTTTCCAGACTTTACGAAACACGGAA
ACCGAAGACCATTCATGTTGTTGCTCAGGTCGCAGACGTTTTGCAGCAGCAGTCGCTTCACGTTCGCTCG
CGTATCGGTGATTCATTCTGCTAACCAGTAAGGCAACCCCGCCAGCCTAGCCGGGTCCTCAACGACAGGA
GCACGATCATGCGCACCCGTGGGGCCGCCATGCCGGCGATAATGGCCTGCTTCTCGCCGAAACGTTTGGT
GGCGGGACCAGTGACGAAGGCTTGAGCGAGGGCGTGCAAGATTCCGAATACCGCAAGCGACAGGCCGATC
ATCGTCGCGCTCCAGCGAAAGCGGTCCTCGCCGAAAATGACCCAGAGCGCTGCCGGCACCTGTCCTACGA
GTTGCATGATAAAGAAGACAGTCATAAGTGCGGCGACGATAGTCATGCCCCGCGCCCACCGGAAGGAGCT
GACTGGGTTGAAGGCTCTCAAGGGCATCGGTCGAGATCCCGGTGCCTAATGAGTGAGCTAACTTACATTA
ATTGCGTTGCGCTCACTGCCCGCTTTCCAGTCGGGAAACCTGTCGTGCCAGCTGCATTAATGAATCGGCC
AACGCGCGGGGAGAGGC
