>Addgene plasmid #163288 | Q5WFZ3 | depositor partial sequence | sequence record 316450 | insert gene sequence
ATGTCAGATCTGAAAAGCGCGTTCCCGGAATTGGCGATGGAGCCAGGCAGCCCGGATAGCTGGCTCGGTA
ATGGCGGTCATGTGCACGTATACCCCACCAGCGAGAAAGAGGTCGTCGGCCTGTTAAAGTTTGCTTATGA
TCACGGGAAGAGTGTGAGTGTGCAAGGAAACGGGAGTAAACGTGGCTTCGGCGGATTAAAGGAATCCTAC
GACGTGCTGCTGTCACTGAGTAAATATACGGGAGTGATTGAGCACAGTCCAGGTGATATGGTCGTAACAG
TTAAAGCTGGGACGGCGTTCCACGAGTTGCAAGCGTATCTGGCAAAGCATCAACAACAGGTCAGTCTCGA
CCCGGCTATGCCGCATCTTAGCACCGTGGGCGGTGTAATCGCTTCCAATGACAGCGGGCCGAAGCGCATG
GGATATGGTTCGGCTCGCGATATTGTTCTTGGTCTGAAAGTGGTATATCCGGATGGGACGGTGATCCGCA
CGGGCGGGAAGGTTGTGAAGAATGTGGCGGGCTATGACATGAACAAGCTGTTCATTGGTTCTATGGGTAC
GATTGGCGTTATTACGGAAATCACCCTGAAGCTGATGCCGCTGCCGAAATGTGAGAGCCTTGTTTTCATT
CCATTTCAAGACAACCGTTTAGACGAACTTCGTAGCTTTGTAGTGACCCAATTTGACTCAACCTTAGAAC
CCACCGCGTTTGAGTTCATCTCTCCAAGCCTTGCCGAGCAATTGACCGGTCGCAAGCAGTGGGCGCTGGC
TATTGGTCTGGAAGATGTTGAATCTTCTGTTATCTACCAAGAAAACATCGTAAAGCAAGCAGTTCCGAAA
GAGGCGGCCGATGTGCACATCTTCCGCTCGGAAGAGGCGCGCGCGTTTTGGAATGGCCTTATGAATATCT
CCCCGAACGGCATGGGCGAACCGAGTGAACAAGCTGCCATTAAAGTCGGCCTCAAAATTGGTGTCAAGAA
TATTGATGTCCTGCAAATGCTTGCCGAGTGCGTAGCCCTTCAGCAGCGTCACAACTTGGTGGTTTATGGT
CATGGTGGGTTCGGCCACGGCCTCTGCCATGTTGTTCTTCAAGGAACAAGTGAAGACGTAGAAGCGGCGA
TTCAGGCCCTGCGTGGCACGGCGAAGAAACTTAACGGGTATGTTATCGTAAAACATATCCCATTCTTCCT
GCGCCAGAGCATTAATGTTTGGGGCGATAAGCCGGATTATTTCTTCCTGTTCGAGGGCATTAAAGCGAGC
ATCGATCCACGCCGTGTTCTGAATGAAACCCGCTTTATCGGTGGCATTGCGGCCGCACTCGAGCATCATC
ACCAT
